>Addgene plasmid #175277 | AAV-TRE-C-prM-E-NS1 | addgene full sequence | sequence record 349701 | Addgene NGS Result
CCTGCAGGCAGCTGCGCGCTCGCTCGCTCACTGAGGCCGCCCGGGCGTCGGGCGMMCTSAGKSCGCCCGG
GCGTCGGGCGACCTCAGTGAGCGAGCGAGCGCGCAGAGAGGGAGTGGCCAACTCCATCACTAGGGGTTCC
TGCGGCCGCACGCGTATTTGTCGGCAGTGAAAAAAATGCTTTATTTGTGAAATTTGTGATGCTATTGCTT
TATTTGTAACCATTATAAGCTGCAATAAACAAGTTAACAACAACAATCCCTATCAGTGATAGAGAACGAT
GTCGAGTTTACTCCCTATCAGTGATAGAGAACGTATGTCGAGTTTACTCCCTATCAGTGATAGAGAACGT
ATGTCGAGTTTACTCCCTATCAGTGATAGAGAACGTATGTCGAGTTTACTCCCTATCAGTGATAGAGAAC
GTATGTCGAGTTTATCCCTATCAGTGATAGAGAACGTATGTCGAGTTTACTCCCTATCAGTGATAGAGAA
CGTATGTCGAGGTAGGCGTGTACGGTGGGAGGCCTATATAAGCAGAGCTCGTTTAGTGAACCGTCAGATC
GCCTGGAGATTTCGAGCTCGGTACCAATAATCAGCCACCATGTCCGGTCGTAAAGCCCAGGGCAAAACCC
TAGGCGTAAATATGGTCCGACGCGGAGTCCGCTCATTGTCGAACAAAATAAAACAAAAAACAAAACAAAT
TGGAAACAGACCTGGACCTTCAAGAGGTGTTCAAGGATTTATCTTTTTCTTTTTGTTCAACATTTTGACT
GGAAAAAAGATCACAGCCCACCTAAAGAGGTTGTGGAAAATGCTGGACCCAAGACAAGGCTTGGCTGTTC
TAAGGAAAGTCAAGAGAGTGGTGGCCAGTTTGATGAGAGGATTGTCCTCAAGGAAACGCCGTTCCCATGA
TGTTCTGACTGTGCAATTCCTAATTTTGGGAATGCTGTTGATGACGGGTGGAGTGACCTTGGTGCGGAAA
AACAGATGGTTGCTCCTAAATGTGACATCTGAGGACCTCGGGAAAACATTCTCTGTGGGCACAGGCAACT
GCACAACAAACATTTTGGAAGCCAAGTACTGGTGCCCAGACTCAATGGAATACAACTGTCCCAATCTCAG
TCCAAGAGAGGAGCCAGATGACATTGATTGCTGGTGCTATGGGGTGGAAAACGTTAGAGTCGCATATGGT
AAGTGTGACTCAGCAGGCAGGTCTAGGAGGTCAAGAAGGGCCATTGACTTGCCTACGCATGAAAACCATG
GTTTGAAGACCCGGCAAGAAAAATGGATGACTGGAAGAATGGGTGAAAGGCAACTCCAAAAGATTGAGAG
ATGGTTCGTGAGGAACCCCTTTTTTGCAGTGACGGCTCTGACCATTGCCTACCTTGTGGGAAGCAACATG
ACGCAACGAGTCGTGATTGCCCTACTGGTCTTGGCTGTTGGTCCGGCCTACTCAGCTCACTGCATTGGAA
TTACTGACAGGGATTTCATTGAGGGGGTGCATGGAGGAACTTGGGTTTCAGCTACCCTGGAGCAAGACAA
GTGTGTCACTGTTATGGCCCCTGACAAGCCTTCATTGGACATCTCACTAGAGACAGTAGCCATTGATAGA
CCTGCTGAGGTGAGGAAAGTGTGTTACAATGCAGTTCTCACTCATGTGAAGATTAATGACAAGTGCCCCA
GCACTGGAGAGGCCCACCTAGCCGAAGAGAACGAAGGGGACAATGCGTGCAAGCGCACTTATTCTGATAG
AGGCTGGGGCAATGGCTGTGGCCTATTTGGGAAAGGGAGCATTGTGGCATGCGCCAAATTCACTTGTGCC
AAATCCATGAGTTTGTTTGAGGTTGATCAGACCAAAATTCAGTATGTCATCAGAGCACAATTGCATGTAG
GGGCCAAGCAGGAAAATTGGAATACCGACATTAAGACTCTCAAGTTTGATGCCCTGTCAGGCTCCCAGGA
AGTCGAGTTCATTGGGTATGGAAAAGCTACACTGGAATGCCAGGTGCAAACTGCGGTGGACTTTGGTAAC
AGTTACATCGCTGAGATGGAAACAGAGAGCTGGATAGTGGACAGACAGTGGGCCCAGGACTTGACCCTGC
CATGGCAGAGTGGAAGTGGCGGGGTGTGGAGAGAGATGCATCATCTTGTCGAATTTGAACCTCCGCATGC
CGCCACTATCAGAGTACTGGCCCTGGGAAACCAGGAAGGCTCCTTGAAAACAGCTCTTACTGGCGCAATG
AGGGTTACAAAGGACACAAATGACAACAACCTTTACAAACTACATGGTGGACATGTTTCTTGCAGAGTGA
AATTGTCAGCTTTGACACTCAAGGGGACATCCTACAAAATATGCACTGACAAAATGTTTTTTGTCAAGAA
CCCAACTGACACTGGCCATGGCACTGTTGTGATGCAGGTGAAAGTGTCAAAAGGAGCCCCCTGCAGGATT
CCAGTGATAGTAGCTGATGATCTTACAGCGGCAATCAATAAAGGCATTTTGGTTACAGTTAACCCCATCG
CCTCAACCAATGATGATGAAGTGCTGATTGAGGTGAACCCACCTTTTGGAGACAGCTACATTATCGTTGG
GAGAGGAGATTCACGTCTCACTTACCAGTGGCACAAAGAGGGAAGCTCAATAGGAAAGTTGTTCACTCAG
ACCATGAAAGGCGTGGAACGCCTGGCCGTCATGGGAGACACCGCCTGGGATTTCAGCTCCGCTGGAGGGT
TCTTCACTTCGGTTGGGAAAGGAATTCATACGGTGTTTGGCTCTGCCTTTCAGGGGCTATTTGGCGGCTT
GAACTGGATAACAAAGGTCATCATGGGGGCGGTACTTATATGGGTTGGCATCAACACAAGAAACATGACA
ATGTCCATGAGCATGATCTTGGTAGGAGTGATCATGATGTTTTTGTCTCTAGGAGTTGGGGCGGATCAAG
GATGCGCCATCAACTTTGGCAAGAGAGAGCTCAAGTGCGGAGATGGTATCTTCATATTTAGAGACTCTGA
TGACTGGCTGAACAAGTACTCATACTATCCAGAAGATCCTGTGAAGCTTGCATCAATAGTGAAAGCCTCT
TTTGAAGAAGGGAAGTGTGGCCTAAATTCAGTTGACTCCCTTGAGCATGAGATGTGGAGAAGCAGGGCAG
ATGAGATCAATGCCATTTTTGAGGAAAACGAGGTGGACATTTCTGTTGTCGTGCAGGATCCAAAGAATGT
TTACCAGAGAGGAACTCATCCATTTTCCAGAATTCGGGATGGTCTGCAGTATGGTTGGAAGACTTGGGGT
AAGAACCTTGTGTTCTCCCCAGGGAGGAAGAATGGAAGCTTCATCATAGATGGAAAGTCCAGGAAAGAAT
GCCCGTTTTCAAACCGGGTCTGGAATTCTTTCCAGATAGAGGAGTTTGGGACGGGAGTGTTCACCACACG
CGTGTACATGGACGCAGTCTTTGAATACACCATAGACTGCGATGGATCTATCTTGGGTGCAGCGGTGAAC
GGAAAAAAGAGTGCCCATGGCTCTCCAACATTTTGGATGGGAAGTCATGAAGTAAATGGGACATGGATGA
TCCACACCTTGGAGGCATTAGATTACAAGGAGTGTGAGTGGCCACTGACACATACGATTGGAACATCAGT
TGAAGAGAGTGAAATGTTCATGCCGAGATCAATCGGAGGCCCAGTTAGCTCTCACAATCATATCCCTGGA
TACAAGGTTCAGACGAACGGACCTTGGATGCAGGTACCACTAGAAGTGAAGAGAGAAGCTTGCCCAGGGA
CTAGCGTGATCATTGATGGCAACTGTGATGGACGGGGAAAATCAACCAGATCCACCACGGATAGCGGGAA
AGTTATTCCTGAATGGTGTTGCCGCTCCTGCACAATGCCGCCTGTGAGCTTCCATGGTAGTGATGGGTGT
TGGTATCCCATGGAAATTAGGCCAAGGAAAACGCATGAAAGCCATCTGGTGCGCTCCTGGGTTACAGCTT
GAATAAATCGATACCGAGCGCTGCTCGAGAGATCTACGGGTGGCATCCCTGTGACCCCTCCCCAGTGCCT
CTCCTGGCCCTGGAAGTTGCCACTCCAGTGCCCACCAGCCTTGTCCTAATAAAATTAAGTTGCATCATTT
TGTCTGACTAGGTGTCCTTCTATAATATTATGGGGTGGAGGGGGGTGGTATGGAGCAAGGGGCAAGTTGG
GAAGACAACCTGTAGGGCCTGCGGGGTCTATTGGGAACCAAGCTGGAGTGCAGTGGCACAATCTTGGCTC
ACTGCAATCTCCGCCTCCTGGGTTCAAGCGATTCTCCTGCCTCAGCCTCCCGAGTTGTTGGGATTCCAGG
CATGCATGACCAGGCTCAGCTAATTTTTGTTTTTTTGGTAGAGACGGGGTTTCACCATATTGGCCAGGCT
GGTCTCCAACTCCTAATCTCAGGTGATCTACCCACCTTGGCCTCCCAAATTGCTGGGATTACAGGCGTGA
ACCACTGCTCCCTTCCCTGTCCTTCTGATTTTGTAGGTAACCACGTGCGGACCGAGCGGCCGCAGGAACC
CCTAGTGATGGAGTTGGCCACTCCCTCTCTGCGCGCTCGCTCGCTCACTGAGGCCGGGCGACCAAAGGTC
GCCCGACGCCCGGGCTTTGCCCGGGCGGCCTCAGTGAGCGAGCGAGCGCGCAGCTGCCTGCAGGGGCGCC
TGATGCGGTATTTTCTCCTTACGCATCTGTGCGGTATTTCACACCGCATA
[95 nt withheld, positions 4741-4835]
T
[46 nt withheld, positions 4837-4882]
C
[141 nt withheld, positions 4884-5024]
CCTTTGACGTTGGAGTCCACGTTCTTT
[37 nt withheld, positions 5052-5088]
ACTCTATCTCGGGCTATTCTTTTGATTTATAAGGGATTTTGCCGATTTCGGTCTATTGGTTAAAAAATGA
GCTGATTTAACAAAAATTTAACGCGAATTTTAACAAAATATTAACGTTTACAATTTTATGGTGCACTCTC
AGTACAATCTGCTCTGATGCCGCATAGTTAAGCCAGCCCCGACACCCGCCAACACCCGCTGACGCGCCCT
GACCGGCTTGTCTGCTCCCGGCATCCGCTTACAGACAAGCTGTGACCGTCTCCGGGAGCTGCATGTGTCA
GAGGTTTTCACCGTCATCACCGAAACGCGCGAGACGAAAGGGCCTCGTGATACGCCTATTTTTATAGGTT
AATGTCATGATAATAATGGTTTCTTAGACGTCAGGTGGCACTTTTCGGGGAAATGTGCGCGGAACCCCTA
TTTGTTTATTTTTCTAAATACATTCAAATATGTATCCGCTCATGAGACAATAACCCTGATAAATGCTTCA
ATAATATTGAAAAAGGAAGAGTATGAGTATTCAACATTTCCGTGTCGCCCTTATTCCCTTTTTTGCGGCA
TTTTGCCTTCCTGTTTTTGCTCACCCAGAAACGCTGGTGAAAGTAAAAGATGCTGAAGATCAGTTGGGTG
CACGAGTGGGTTACATCGAACTGGATCTCAACAGCGGTAAGATCCTTGAGAGTTTTCGCCCCGAAGAACG
TTTTCCAATGATGAGCACTTTTAAAGTTCTGCTATGTGGCGCGGTATTATCCCGTATTGACGCCGGGCAA
GAGCAACTCGGTCGCCGCATACACTATTCTCAGAATGACTTGGTTGAGTACTCACCAGTCACAGAAAAGC
ATCTTACGGATGGCATGACAGTAAGAGAATTATGCAGTGCTGCCATAACCATGAGTGATAACACTGCGGC
CAACTTACTTCTGACAACGATCGGAGGACCGAAGGAGCTAACCGCTTTTTTGCACAACATGGGGGATCAT
GTAACTCGCCTTGATCGTTGGGAACCGGAGCTGAATGAAGCCATACCAAACGACGAGCGTGACACCACGA
TGCCTGTAGCAATGGCAACAACGTTGCGCAAACTATTAACTGGCGAACTACTTACTCTAGCTTCCCGGCA
ACAATTAATAGACTGGATGGAGGCGGATAAAGTTGCAGGACCACTTCTGCGCTCGGCCCTTCCGGCTGGC
TGGTTTATTGCTGATAAATCTGGAGCCGGTGAGCGTGGGTCTCGCGGTATCATTGCAGCACTGGGGCCAG
ATGGTAAGCCCTCCCGTATCGTAGTTATCTACACGACGGGGAGTCAGGCAACTATGGATGAACGAAATAG
ACAGATCGCTGAGATAGGTGCCTCACTGATTAAGCATTGGTAACTGTCAGACCAAGTTTACTCATATATA
CTTTAGATTGATTTAAAACTTCATTTTTAATTTAAAAGGATCTAGGTGAAGATCCTTTTTGATAATCTCA
TGACCAAAATCCCTTAACGTGAGTTTTCGTTCCACTGAGCGTCAGACCCCGTAGAAAAGATCAAAGGATC
TTCTTGAGATCCTTTTTTTCTGCGCGTAATCTGCTGCTTGCAAACAAAAAAACCACCGCTACCAGCGGTG
GTTTGTTTGCCGGATCAAGAGCTACCAACTCTTTTTCCGAAGGTAACTGGCTTCAGCAGAGCGCAGATAC
CAAATACTGTTCTTCTAGTGTAGCCGTAGTTAGGCCACCACTTCAAGAACTCTGTAGCACCGCCTACATA
CCTCGCTCTGCTAATCCTGTTACCAGTGGCTGCTGCCAGTGGCGATAAGTCGTGTCTTACCGGGTTGGAC
TCAAGACGATAGTTACCGGATAAGGCGCAGCGGTCGGGCTGAACGGGGGGTTCGTGCACACAGCCCAGCT
TGGAGCGAACGACCTACACCGAACTGAGATACCTACAGCGTGAGCTATGAGAAAGCGCCACGCTTCCCGA
AGGGAGAAAGGCGGACAGGTATCCGGTAAGCGGCAGGGTCGGAACAGGAGAGCGCACGAGGGAGCTTCCA
GGGGGAAACGCCTGGTATCTTTATAGTCCTGTCGGGTTTCGCCACCTCTGACTTGAGCGTCGATTTTTGT
GATGCTCGTCAGGGGGGCGGAGCCTATGGAAAAACGCCAGCAACGCGGCCTTTTTACGGTTCCTGGCCTT
TTGCTGGCCTTTTGCTCACATGT
Features (pLannotate 1.2.2; 14 found; start..end, strand, type, name):
     12..39      +  repeat_region  AAV2 ITR (fragment): inverted terminal repeat of adeno-associated virus serotype 2 inverted
     75..106     +  repeat_region  AAV2 ITR (fragment): inverted terminal repeat of adeno-associated virus serotype 2 inverted
    164..245     -  polyA_signal   SV40 poly(A) signal: SV40 polyadenylation signal
    257..563     +  promoter       tight TRE promoter: Tet-responsive promoter PTight, consisting of seven tet operator sequences followed by the minimal CMV promoter
    600..3989    +  CDS            POLG_YEFV1 (fragment): Experimental evidence at protein level: Swiss-Prot protein existence level 1. [RNA-directed RNA polymerase NS5]: Replicates the viral (+) and (-) RNA genome, and performs the capping of genomes in the cytoplasm (PubMed:19850911). NS5 methylates viral RNA cap at guanine N- 7 and ribose 2'-O positions (PubMed:19850911). Besides its role in RNA genome replication, also prevents the establishment of cellular antiviral state by blocking the interferon-alpha/beta (IFN-alpha/beta) signaling pathway (PubMed:25211074). IFN-I induces binding of NS5 to host IFN-activated transcription factor STAT2, preve
   4028..4504    +  polyA_signal   hGH poly(A) signal: human growth hormone polyadenylation signal
   4544..4684    +  repeat_region  AAV2 ITR: inverted terminal repeat of adeno-associated virus serotype 2 inverted
   4689..4740    -  misc_feature   bom (fragment): basis of mobility region from pBR322
   4759..5214    +  rep_origin     f1 ori (sequence partly withheld): f1 bacteriophage origin of replication; arrow indicates direction of (+) strand synthesis
   5215..5264    -  misc_feature   bom (fragment): basis of mobility region from pBR322
   5366..5401    -  CDS            rop (fragment): Rop protein, which maintains plasmids at low copy number; rop
   5496..5600    +  promoter       AmpR promoter: bla
   5601..6461    +  CDS            AmpR: β-lactamase; bla; confers resistance to ampicillin, carbenicillin, and related antibiotics
   6632..7220    +  rep_origin     ori: high-copy-number ColE1/pMB1/pBR322/pUC origin of replication
