[The description below was written by a language model from this plasmid's Addgene catalogue record and pLannotate feature annotations shown in this document.]
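Description:
AAV-TRE-C-prM-E-NS1 is an AAV2-based transfer plasmid for tetracycline-inducible expression of the structural region plus NS1 of the yellow fever vaccine strain YFV-17D. It is maintained in bacteria through a high-copy ColE1/pUC-type origin and selected with ampicillin via the bla gene. An f1 phage origin and short remnants of pBR322 bom and rop sequences are also present in the backbone. The listed recombination-deficient host strain is consistent with the need to keep the AAV inverted terminal repeats intact. The feature table shows a complete AAV2 ITR downstream of the cassette, but only two short ITR fragments at the upstream end. This may reflect incomplete annotation or sequencing of this structured repeat rather than a true deletion.

Between the ITRs, a tight TRE promoter (seven tet operators fused to a minimal CMV promoter) drives a roughly 3.4 kb open reading frame. This is followed by a human growth hormone polyadenylation signal. The annotation tool matches the coding region to a fragment of the YFV polyprotein, and its attached descriptive text concerns NS5. By position and by the catalogue entry, however, the fragment is the N-terminal portion encoding capsid (C), prM, envelope (E) and NS1, not NS5. A reverse-oriented SV40 poly(A) signal sits just upstream of the promoter, where it may limit read-through transcription from the ITR side, although the record does not state its role.

Expression requires a tetracycline-controlled transactivator supplied separately, which the plasmid does not encode. The associated work concerns anterograde transneuronal tracing with engineered YFV-17D. This suggests the vector supplies these viral proteins in trans, under inducible control, to defined neurons, though the record does not spell out the exact complementation scheme.
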