Addgene plasmid #175277: AAV-TRE-C-prM-E-NS1
Purpose: AAV vector mediating inducible expression of 4 genes (the C-prM-E-NS1) of YFV-17D
Depositing lab: Wei Xu. Depositing organization: University of Texas Southwestern Medical Center. Publication: Anterograde transneuronal tracing and genetic control with engineered yellow fever vaccine YFV-17D. Li E, Guo J, Oh SJ, Luo Y, Oliveros HC, Du W, Arano R, Kim Y, Chen YT, Eitson J, Lin DT, Li Y, Roberts T, Schoggins JW, Xu W. Nat Methods. 2021 Nov 25. pii: 10.1038/s41592-021-01319-9. doi: 10.1038/s41592-021-01319-9. PubMed 34824475.
Backbone
  Vector backbone: AAV2
  Backbone size w/o insert (bp): 3901
  Vector type: AAV
Growth in bacteria
  Bacterial resistance: Ampicillin, 100 μg/mL
  Growth temperature: 37°C
  Growth strain: NEB Stable
  Copy number: High Copy
Gene/Insert
  Gene/Insert name: C-prM-E-NS1
  Species: Yellow fever virus strain 17D
  Insert size (bp): 3392
  Entrez Gene: POLY (a.k.a. YFVgp1)
  Promoter: tight TRE
  Cloning method: Gibson Cloning
  Sequencing primers: 5′ cgtatgtcgaggtaggcgtgtacgg; 3′ aggacaaggctggtgggcactgg
Terms and licenses: Academic/Nonprofit Terms; Industry Terms: Not Available to Industry
How to cite: AAV-TRE-C-prM-E-NS1 was a gift from Wei Xu (Addgene plasmid # 175277 ; http://n2t.net/addgene:175277 ; RRID:Addgene_175277)
